Addgene plasmid #153218: pAGM37443
Purpose: (Empty Backbone) Level 2 binary vector for plant transformation; for cloning Cas9 and guide RNAs; single copy in Agrobacterium.
Depositing lab: Sylvestre Marillonnet. Depositing organization: Leibniz Institute of Plant Biochemistry (IPB). Publication: High-efficiency genome editing in plants mediated by a Cas9 gene containing multiple introns. Grutzner R, Martin P, Horn C, Mortensen S, Cram EJ, Lee-Parsons CWT, Stuttmann J, Marillonnet S. Plant Commun. 2020 Nov 23;2(2):100135. doi: 10.1016/j.xplc.2020.100135. eCollection 2021 Mar 8. PubMed 33898975.
Backbone
  Vector backbone: pAGM37443
  Backbone manufacturer: Marillonnet, IPB
  Backbone size (bp): 6674
  Vector type: Plant Expression
Growth in bacteria
  Bacterial resistance: Kanamycin, 50 μg/mL
  Growth temperature: 37°C
  Growth strain: DH5alpha ; DH10B
  Copy number: High Copy
Gene/Insert
  Gene/Insert name: None
Terms and licenses: Academic/Nonprofit Terms; Industry Terms: Not Available to Industry
Depositor comments: Contains a carotenoid biosynthesis cassette that is eliminated during cloning of an insert Please visit https://www.biorxiv.org/content/10.1101/2020.04.03.023036v1 for bioRxiv preprint.
How to cite: pAGM37443 was a gift from Sylvestre Marillonnet (Addgene plasmid # 153218 ; http://n2t.net/addgene:153218 ; RRID:Addgene_153218)
