[The description below was written by a language model from this plasmid's Addgene catalogue record and pLannotate feature annotations shown in this document.]
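Description:
pAGM37443 is an empty Level 2 binary vector for Agrobacterium-mediated plant transformation, intended as the acceptor into which Cas9 and guide RNA transcription units are assembled for plant genome editing. The "Level 2" designation points to a hierarchical modular cloning system, although the record does not state which restriction enzymes or cloning sites are used. The backbone carries a high-copy ColE1/pUC-type origin for propagation in E. coli and the replicator region from the Agrobacterium plasmid pRiA4b, which keeps the vector at single copy in Agrobacterium. Selection is by kanamycin, through an aphA-3 aminoglycoside phosphotransferase gene driven by the bla (AmpR) promoter. Nopaline C58-type left and right T-DNA border repeats define the segment that is transferred to the plant genome.

In the circular map, the region between the left border and the right border is occupied by a large bacterial carotenoid biosynthesis cassette rather than any plant payload. It consists of crtE, crtB, crtI and crtY from Pantoea ananatis, crtW from Paracoccus, and the E. coli isoprenoid precursor genes dxs and idi. Together these enzymes lead from central metabolites through lycopene and beta-carotene to canthaxanthin, presumably pigmenting colonies that carry the uncut vector. The cassette is eliminated when an insert is cloned, so it serves as a visual dropout marker for identifying recombinant clones. No promoter for this operon is annotated. The cassette accounts for the difference between the listed backbone size of about 6.7 kb and the roughly 14.8 kb full sequences. The depositor and sequencing-derived records differ by a single nucleotide within dxs, which splits that annotation into two fragments in the latter. No plant selectable marker, plant promoter or Cas9 sequence is present in the empty vector.
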