Features (pLannotate 1.2.2; 13 found; start..end, strand, type, name):
     26..50      +  misc_feature   RB T-DNA repeat: right border repeat from nopaline C58 T-DNA
    165..4771    +  misc_feature   pRi replicator region: replicator region from Agrobacterium plasmid pRiA 4b
   4778..4882    +  promoter       AmpR promoter: bla
   4883..5677    +  CDS            KanR: aminoglycoside phosphotransferase; aphA-3; confers resistance to kanamycin
   5848..6436    +  rep_origin     ori: high-copy-number ColE1/pMB1/pBR322/pUC origin of replication
   6572..6596    +  misc_feature   LB T-DNA repeat: left border repeat from nopaline C58 T-DNA
   6916..7842    +  CDS            crtB: CRTB_PANAN - Experimental evidence at protein level: Swiss-Prot protein existence level 1. Involved in the biosynthesis of carotenoids. Catalyzes the condensation of two molecules of geranylgeranyl diphosphate (GGPP) to give prephytoene diphosphate (PPPP) and the subsequent rearrangement of the cyclopropylcarbinyl intermediate to yield the 15-cis-phytoene isomer. From Pantoea ananas (Erwinia uredovora).
   7868..9343    +  CDS            crtI: CRTI_PANAN - Experimental evidence at protein level: Swiss-Prot protein existence level 1. Converts 15-cis-phytoene into all-trans-lycopene via the intermediary of all-trans-phytofluene, all-trans-zeta-carotene and all- trans-neurosporene, by the introduction of four double bonds. From Pantoea ananas (Erwinia uredovora).
   9369..10514   +  CDS            crtY: CRTY_PANAN - Experimental evidence at protein level: Swiss-Prot protein existence level 1. Catalyzes the double cyclization reaction which converts lycopene to beta-carotene. From Pantoea ananas (Erwinia uredovora).
  10540..12399   +  CDS            dxs: DXS_ECOLI - Also known as yajP. Experimental evidence at protein level: Swiss-Prot protein existence level 1. Catalyzes the acyloin condensation reaction between C atoms 2 and 3 of pyruvate and glyceraldehyde 3-phosphate to yield 1-deoxy-D- xylulose-5-phosphate (DXP). From Escherichia coli (strain K12).
  12425..13150   +  CDS            crtW: CRTW_PARSN - Protein predicted: Swiss-Prot protein existence level 4. Converts beta-carotene to canthaxanthin via echinenone. From Paracoccus sp. (strain N81106 / MBIC 01143) (Agrobacterium aurantiacum).
  13176..13721   +  CDS            idi: IDI_ECOLI - Also known as ygfV. Experimental evidence at protein level: Swiss-Prot protein existence level 1. Catalyzes the 1,3-allylic rearrangement of the homoallylic substrate isopentenyl (IPP) to its highly electrophilic allylic isomer, dimethylallyl diphosphate (DMAPP). From Escherichia coli (strain K12).
  13747..14652   +  CDS            crtE: CRTE_PANAN - Protein inferred from homology: Swiss-Prot protein existence level 3. Catalyzes the condensation of farnesyl diphosphate (FPP) and isopentenyl diphosphate (IPP) to yield geranylgeranyl diphosphate (GGPP) needed for biosynthesis of carotenoids and diterpenes. From Pantoea ananas (Erwinia uredovora).
>Addgene plasmid #153218 | pAGM37443 | depositor full sequence | sequence record 296895 | pAGM37443 sequence 14769 bps
GTGATCCGTTTAAACTATCAGTGTTTGACAGGATATATTGGCGGGTAAACCTAAGAGAAAAGAGCGTTTA
TTAGAATAATCGGATATTTAAAAGGGCGTGAAAAGGTTTATCCGTTCGTCCATTTGTATGTGCATGCCAA
CCACAGGGTTCCCCTCGGGAGTGCCGCAAGGGTGACTTCGCCTATATTGGACGACGGCGCGCAGAGGGCG
ACCTCTTTTTGGGTTACGATTGTAGGATTATCACTAAAACAATACATGAACATATTCAAATGGCAATCTC
TCTAAGGCATTGGAAATAAATACAAATAACAGTTGGGTGGAGTTTTTCGACCTGAGGGCGTTAACCTTCT
GTTAACCTAAAAGCTCTTGCCCAAACAGCAGAATCGGCGCTAATTGCCAGCGGCGGAACTTTTCCAGTTT
CGCGAAAAATATCGCCACTGGCAAGGAATGGGTTTGAGATGGCGAAGTCTGTCCTAAAAGCAGCGCCTGT
AGTTGTAGGGTTGACGGCCTTGATGGAGCGTCATGCCGATGCCCTCTCGAGCCAACTTCAAGCACATCAT
CTTAAGGTTTTCCCGCCGCATTCCGAGAAGGGCATTCGAACATTCGGGCCATCGGAGGCGTCCAAGCTGC
TCGGCGTTGGCGAGTCATATTTACGGCAGACCGCGTCTGAGATGCCAGAGTTGAATGTTAGCATGAGCCC
GGGTGGCAGGCGAATGTTCTCAATTGAAGATATCCATGTGATTCGGAAGTATATGGATCAGGTCGGCCGC
GGGAACCGGCGCTACCTGCCACATCGTCGAGGCGGCGAGCAGCTTCAGGTTATCTCTGTGATGAATTTCA
AAGGTGGGTCGGGTAAGACCACCACCGCCGCGCATCTGGCGCAGTACCTCGCTATGCGCGGATATCGAGT
CTTGGCCATTGATCTCGATCCTCAAGCGAGCCTTTCTGCACTCTTTGGGAGCCAACCGGAAACGGACGTT
GGCCCGAACGAAACGCTCTACGGCGCTATAAGGTATGATGATGAGCAGGTGGCAATCGAACGAGTCGTCC
GAGGGACTTACATTCCCGACCTCCACCTGATTCCTGGTAACCTTGAGCTGATGGAGTTTGAACACGATAC
GCCACGCGCGCTGATGAACCGCAAAGAGGGCGACACGCTCTTTTATGGTCGCATCAGCCAAGTAATTGAA
GATATCGCGGATAACTATGACGTCGTGGTCATCGACTGCCCTCCCCAGCTTGGGTATCTCACGCTATCCG
CATTGACTGCGGCGACGTCCATTCTTGTCACGGTCCATCCGCAGATGCTGGATGTGATGTCGATGAACCA
GTTTCTGGCAATGACATCGAACCTTTTGCGTGAAATCGAGAATGCTGGCGCCAAGTTCAAGTTTAATTGG
ATGCGCTATCTGATAACCCGTTTCGAACCGAGCGACGGACCACAGAACCAAATGGTAGGTTATCTGCGGT
CGATTTTTGGCGAAAATGTCCTCAATTTTCCGATGCTTAAAACCACCGCGGTTTCGGACGCTGGCCTGAC
AAACCAGACTCTATTCGAAGTGGAGCGTGGCCTGTTCACGCGCTCGACCTATGATCGAGCCTTGGAGGCG
ATGAACGCCGTCAACGACGAGATCGAAACACTGATCAAAAAAGCATGGGGTAGGCCCACATGAGCCGGAA
GCACATCCTTGGCGTGTCAACTGACGCCCCTGAAACGTCGCCCGCCGACAATAGGACGGCAAAGAACCGC
TCCATGCCGCTCCTCGGCGTAACAAGGAAGGAGCGCGATCCGGCAACGAAGCTCACAGCGAACATTGGTA
ACGCACTGCGAGAGCAAAACGATCGTCTTAGCCGTGCCGAAGAGATCGAGCGGCGACTCGCTGAAGGTCA
GGCAGTGATAGAGTTGGATGCCTCGTCAATAGAACCGTCTTTCGTGCAGGATCGTATGCGAGGGGACATT
GACGGGCTCCTTACTTCGATCCGGGAACAAGGACAGCAAGTCCCAATCCTTGTGCGACCGCATCCGAGCC
AGCCGGGCCGATATCAGGTTGCCTTCGGCCACCGCCGGCTACGCGCCGTTTCAGAACTCGGACTTCCGGT
CAGAGCGGTCGTTCGCGAACTGACGGACGAGCAAGTGGTCGTAGCACAGGGTCAGGAAAACAATGAGCGC
GAAGATCTTACCTTCATCGAAAAGGCGCGCTTCGCACATCGCCTGAACAGGCAGTTTTCTCGAGAGATTG
TCATCGCCGCGATGTCGATCGACAAGAGCAATTTGTCCAAGATGCTTCTGCTCGTCGACGCCCTCCCCTC
TGAACTGACCGATGCTATTGGTGCCGCTCCTGGTGTTGGACGGCCGAGTTGGCAACAACTTGCCGAGCTG
ATTGAGAAAGTTTCTTCACCGGCCGACGTGGCTAAATATGCTATGTCGGAGGAAGTTCAAGCGCTGCCAT
CGGCAGAACGATTCAAGGCGGTGATCGCTAGTCTGAAGCCCAGTCGGGTTGCGCGTGGACTTCCCGAGGT
CATGGCCACCCCAGACGGCACCAGAATTGCACAGGTGACGCAGAGCAAGGCCAAACTGGAAATCACGATT
GACAGGAAGGCGACGCCCGATTTTGCGACCTTCGTGCTCGATCATGTGCCAGCGCTGTATCAAGCGTACC
ACGCTGAGAACCAACGGAAACGGGGAGAGTAAACCGCAAAAGAAAAGAGCCCCCTCAACGTCGCCGTCGC
GGAAGCCCTTCTGTCTCTCTAGCGCGAACAGAATCGCATTTCCTCGAATCCTCGTCAAGAGTTTTTAGCG
CCGTTTTGGTGAGCTGATTTCCTTTGCCTGCTGAAAGGTGAAAGATGATGCAGACAGGAAGTGTAACGAC
GCCATTCGGGCGGCGGCCAATGACGCTTGCGCTTGTGCGGCGCCAGACGGCGCTGGCCGATATCAAACAA
GGCAAGACAGCGGACAAGTGGAAGGTCTTTAGAGATGCGTCCGCGGCCATGGAACTACTTGGAATCCAGT
CCAACAGTCTTGCCGTCCTTGATGCGCTATTGAGCTTTCACCCGGAAACGGAGTTGCGTCAGGAGGCACA
GCTGATCGTGTTCCCGTCGAATGCTCAGCTTGCCCTTCGGGCGCATGGGATGGCTGGCGCGACTTTGCGT
AGGCACATCGCCATGCTCGTGGAGTCAGGCTTGATCGTCCGGAAGGATAGCGCCAACGGAAAGCGTTACG
CTCGTAAGGATGGCGCTGGTCAGATCGAGCGCGCGTTTGGCTTCGATTTGTCTCCGCTTCTCGCGCGGTC
CGAGGAGCTAGCGATGATGGCACAGCAGGTGATGGCCGATCGAGCAGCATTCAGGATGGCCAAAGAAAGT
CTGACGATTTGCCGACGGGACGTTCGGAAGCTAATTACGGCAGCTATGGAAGAGGGAGCGGAGGGCGACT
GGCAAGCTGTCGAGGAAGTCTATGTGGAACTTGTGGGTAGAATTCCACGCGCCCCGACGCTTGCTGATGT
AGAGTCAATTCTCGAAGAGATGTGGATGCTCCAGGAAGAGATAATCAACCGGTTGGAAATTAGAGACAAT
TCAGAAAATAATAGCACCAATGCTGCCCAGAGCGAGCAGCACATACAGAATTCAAAACCCGAATCCGTTA
ATGAACTTGAACCTCGCTCTGAAAAGGAGCAGGGCGCTAAGCCGAGTGAAATAGACCGGGCAAGGAGCGA
GCCGATAAAAGCGTTCCCCCTCGGGATGATCCTGAAAGCATGCCCGACCATTGGCAATTATGGGCCGAGC
GGTGCGGTTGCTAGCTGGCGTGACCTCATGTCGGCTGCGGTGGTGGTTCGGTCTATGCTGGGGGTCAGCC
CGTCGGCTTACCAAGACGCGTGTGAGGCAATGGGACCGGAGAATGCGGCAGCAGCGATGGCGTGCATTTT
GGAGCGAGCGAACTTCATCAATTCGCCCGGGGGCTATCTCCGAGATCTGACACGGCGGAGCGAGCTCGGG
AAGTTTTCACTTGGCCCGATGATAATGGCGCTCTTGAAGGCTAGCGGGCAGGGGACGTTGCGGTTTGGCT
AGAATTAGCGAGTATGGAGCAGGATGGTCTGTGGTCAGCTGACCACAGACCTAATAGGTTGAAAACATGA
GCGTTTTTTGGATGATCGACAGACCATCCGATTCCCGGAGTACCAAGCGTGCTCTGATGGGAGCGATAAC
ATTACTCAACAAGCACGAAGGCCCCATGCCGATCGTTGATCGTGAAGGAGAGCCTGCTCTACATGCGGCG
GTATTTTGCCGGCCGAGGCATGTAGTCGCGGAGCACTGCCTATTTACTGCCCTAGGCACAAACGTTGACT
CTTGGATCGAGCTGGCAGACAAAGCAATAACCCACACAGAGGACGATTAATGGCTGACGAAGAGATCCAG
AATCCGCCGGACGGTACTGCTGCTGCCGAAGTTGAGCCGGCTGCTCCTAGAGGTAGAAGAGAAAAGAAAG
CACCAGCCGAAACAGCCCGCACGGGATCGTTCAAATCCGTGAAGCCGAAAACCCGCGGCCTCAGCAACCG
AGAAAAACTGGAGAAGATCGGTCAAATCGAAGCTCAGGTCGCTGGCGGCGCAACCTTGAAGGACGCCGTT
AAGATCGTGGGTATTTCCGTTCAGACCTATTATCAATGGAAGAGAGCTGCGGTTCAACCTGTCTCACAGA
ATCCGGCCGTGTCTGTTTCAGTTGACGATGAACTCGGCGAGTTCATCCAACTCGAGGAGGAAAATCGGCG
GCTCAGAAAGCCGAGTGCGCGGAACCCCTATTTGTTTATTTTTCTAAATACATTCAAATATGTATCCGCT
CATGAGACAATAACCCTGATAAATGCTTCAATAATATTGAAAAAGGAAGAGTATGGCTAAAATGAGAATA
TCACCGGAATTGAAAAAACTGATCGAAAAATACCGCTGCGTAAAAGATACGGAAGGAATGTCTCCTGCTA
AGGTATATAAGCTGGTGGGAGAAAATGAAAACCTATATTTAAAAATGACGGACAGCCGGTATAAAGGGAC
CACCTATGATGTGGAACGGGAAAAGGACATGATGCTATGGCTGGAAGGAAAGCTGCCTGTTCCAAAGGTC
CTGCACTTTGAACGGCATGATGGCTGGAGCAATCTGCTCATGAGTGAGGCCGATGGCGTCCTTTGCTCGG
AAGAGTATGAAGATGAACAAAGCCCTGAAAAGATTATCGAGCTGTATGCGGAGTGCATCAGGCTCTTTCA
CTCCATCGACATATCGGATTGTCCCTATACGAATAGCTTAGACAGCCGCTTAGCCGAATTGGATTACTTA
CTGAATAACGATCTGGCCGATGTGGATTGCGAAAACTGGGAAGAGGACACTCCATTTAAAGATCCGCGCG
AGCTGTATGATTTTTTAAAGACGGAAAAGCCCGAAGAGGAACTTGTCTTTTCCCACGGCGACCTGGGAGA
CAGCAACATCTTTGTGAAAGATGGCAAAGTAAGTGGCTTTATTGATCTTGGGAGAAGCGGCAGGGCGGAC
AAGTGGTATGACATTGCCTTCTGCGTCCGGTCGCTCAGGGAGGATATCGGGGAAGAACAGTATGTCGAGC
TATTTTTTGACTTACTGGGGATCAAGCCTGATTGGGAGAAAATAAAATATTATATTTTACTGGATGAATT
GTTTTAGCTGTCAGACCAAGTTTACTCATATATACTTTAGATTGATTTAAAACTTCATTTTTAATTTAAA
AGGATCTAGGTGAAGATCCTTTTTGATAATCTCATGACCAAAATCCCTTAACGTGAGTTTTCGTTCCACT
GAGCGTCAGACCCCGTAGAAAAGATCAAAGGATCTTCTTGAGATCCTTTTTTTCTGCGCGTAATCTGCTG
CTTGCAAACAAAAAAACCACCGCTACCAGCGGTGGTTTGTTTGCCGGATCAAGAGCTACCAACTCTTTTT
CCGAAGGTAACTGGCTTCAGCAGAGCGCAGATACCAAATACTGTTCTTCTAGTGTAGCCGTAGTTAGGCC
ACCACTTCAAGAACTCTGTAGCACCGCCTACATACCTCGCTCTGCTAATCCTGTTACCAGTGGCTGCTGC
CAGTGGCGATAAGTCGTGTCTTACCGGGTTGGACTCAAGACGATAGTTACCGGATAAGGCGCAGCGGTCG
GGCTGAACGGGGGGTTCGTGCACACAGCCCAGCTTGGAGCGAACGACCTACACCGAACTGAGATACCTAC
AGCGTGAGCTATGAGAAAGCGCCACGCTTCCCGAAGGGAGAAAGGCGGACAGGTATCCGGTAAGCGGCAG
GGTCGGAACAGGAGAGCGCACGAGGGAGCTTCCAGGGGGAAACGCCTGGTATCTTTATAGTCCTGTCGGG
TTTCGCCACCTCTGACTTGAGCGTCGATTTTTGTGATGCTCGTCAGGGGGGCGGAGCCTATGGAAAAACG
CCAGCAACGCGGCCTTTTTACGGTTCCTGCTCGGATCTGTTGGACCGGACAGTAGTCATGGTTGATGGGC
TGCCTGTATCGAGTGGTGATTTTGTGCCGAGCTGCCGGTCGGGGAGCTGTTGGCTGGCTGGTGGCAGGAT
ATATTGTGGTGTAAACAAATTGACGCTTAGACAACTTAATAACACATTGCGGACGTTTTTAATGTACTGG
GGTTGAACACTCTGTGCCTTGTCTTCCAGTGGTATGGGGTACCGCACGGTCTGCCAATCCGACGGAGGTT
TATGAATTTTCCACCTTTTCCACAAGCTCAACTAGTATTAACGATGTGGATTTAGCAAAAAAAACCTGTA
ACCCTAAATGTAAAATAACGGGTAAGCCTGCCAACCATGTTATGGCAGATTAAGCGTCTTTTTGAAGGGC
ACCGCATCTTTCGCGTTGCCGTAAATGTATCCGTTTAGCAANVAGGADNNNNNNAATGAATAATCCGTCG
TTACTCAATCATGCGGTCGAAACGATGGCAGTTGGCTCGAAAAGTTTTGCGACAGCCTCAAAGTTATTTG
ATGCAAAAACCCGGCGCAGCGTACTGATGCTCTACGCCTGGTGCCGCCATTGTGACGATGTTATTGACGA
TCAGACGCTGGGCTTTCAGGCCCGGCAGCCTGCCTTACAAACGCCCGAACAACGTCTGATGCAACTTGAG
ATGAAAACGCGCCAGGCCTATGCAGGATCGCAGATGCACGAACCGGCGTTTGCGGCTTTTCAGGAAGTGG
CTATGGCTCATGATATCGCCCCGGCTTACGCGTTTGATCATCTGGAAGGCTTCGCCATGGATGTACGCGA
AGCGCAATACAGCCAACTGGATGATACGCTGCGCTATTGCTATCACGTTGCAGGCGTTGTCGGCTTGATG
ATGGCGCAAATCATGGGCGTGCGGGATAACGCCACGCTGGACCGCGCCTGTGACCTTGGGCTGGCATTTC
AGTTGACCAATATTGCTCGCGATATTGTGGACGATGCGCATGCGGGCCGCTGTTATCTGCCGGCAAGCTG
GCTGGAGCATGAAGGTCTGAACAAAGAGAATTATGCGGCACCTGAAAACCGTCAGGCGCTGAGCCGTATC
GCCCGTCGTTTGGTGCAGGAAGCAGAACCTTACTATTTGTCTGCCACAGCCGGCCTGGCAGGGTTGCCCC
TGCGTTCCGCCTGGGCAATCGCTACGGCGAAGCAGGTTTACCGGAAAATAGGTGTCAAAGTTGAACAGGC
CGGTCAGCAAGCCTGGGATCAGCGGCAGTCAACGACCACGCCCGAAAAATTAACGCTGCTGCTGGCCGCC
TCTGGTCAGGCCCTTACTTCCCGGATGCGGGCTCATCCTCCCCGCCCTGCGCATCTCTGGCAGCGCCCGC
TCTAGGCTTACTANVAGGADNNNNNNAATGAAACCAACTACGGTAATTGGTGCAGGCTTCGGTGGCCTGG
CACTGGCAATTCGTCTACAAGCTGCGGGGATCCCCGTCTTACTGCTTGAACAACGTGATAAACCCGGCGG
TCGGGCTTATGTCTACGAGGATCAGGGGTTTACCTTTGATGCAGGCCCGACGGTTATCACCGATCCCAGT
GCCATTGAAGAACTGTTTGCACTGGCAGGAAAACAGTTAAAAGAGTATGTCGAACTGCTGCCGGTTACGC
CGTTTTACCGCCTGTGTTGGGAGTCAGGGAAGGTCTTTAATTACGATAACGATCAAACCCGGCTCGAAGC
GCAGATTCAGCAGTTTAATCCCCGCGATGTCGAAGGTTATCGTCAGTTTCTGGACTATTCACGCGCGGTG
TTTAAAGAAGGCTATCTAAAGCTCGGTACTGTCCCTTTTTTATCGTTCAGAGACATGCTTCGCGCCGCAC
CTCAACTGGCGAAACTGCAGGCATGGAGAAGCGTTTACAGTAAGGTTGCCAGTTACATCGAAGATGAACA
TCTGCGCCAGGCGTTTTCTTTCCACTCGCTGTTGGTGGGCGGCAATCCCTTCGCCACCTCATCCATTTAT
ACGTTGATACACGCGCTGGAGCGTGAGTGGGGCGTCTGGTTTCCGCGTGGCGGCACCGGCGCATTAGTTC
AGGGGATGATAAAGCTGTTTCAGGATCTGGGTGGCGAAGTCGTGTTAAACGCCAGAGTCAGCCATATGGA
AACGACAGGAAACAAGATTGAAGCCGTGCATTTAGAGGACGGTCGCAGGTTCCTGACGCAAGCCGTCGCG
TCAAATGCAGATGTGGTTCATACCTATCGCGACCTGTTAAGCCAGCACCCTGCCGCGGTTAAGCAGTCCA
ACAAACTGCAGACTAAGCGCATGAGTAACTCTCTGTTTGTGCTCTATTTTGGTTTGAATCACCATCATGA
TCAGCTCGCGCATCACACGGTTTGTTTCGGCCCGCGTTACCGCGAGCTGATTGACGAAATTTTTAATCAT
GATGGCCTCGCAGAGGACTTCTCACTTTATCTGCACGCGCCCTGTGTCACGGATTCGTCACTGGCGCCTG
AAGGTTGCGGCAGTTACTATGTGTTGGCGCCGGTGCCGCATTTAGGCACCGCGAACCTCGACTGGACGGT
TGAGGGGCCAAAACTACGCGACCGTATTTTTGCGTACCTTGAGCAGCATTACATGCCTGGCTTACGGAGT
CAGCTGGTCACGCACCGGATGTTTACGCCGTTTGATTTTCGCGACCAGCTTAATGCCTATCATGGCTCAG
CCTTTTCTGTGGAGCCCGTTCTTACCCAGAGCGCCTGGTTTCGGCCGCATAACCGCGATAAAACCATTAC
TAATCTCTACCTGGTCGGCGCAGGCACGCATCCCGGCGCAGGCATTCCTGGCGTCATCGGCTCGGCAAAA
GCGACAGCAGGTTTGATGCTGGAGGATCTGATATGAGCTTTTACNVAGGADNNNNNNAATGCAACCGCAT
TATGATCTGATTCTCGTGGGGGCTGGACTCGCGAATGGCCTTATCGCCCTGCGACTTCAGCAGCAGCAAC
CTGATATGCGTATTTTGCTTATCGACGCCGCACCCCAGGCGGGCGGGAATCATACGTGGTCATTTCACCA
CGATGATTTGACTGAGAGCCAACATCGTTGGATAGCTCCGCTGGTGGTTCATCACTGGCCCGACTATCAG
GTACGCTTTCCCACACGCCGTCGTAAGCTGAACAGCGGCTACTTTTGTATTACTTCTCAGCGTTTCGCTG
AGGTTTTACAGCGACAGTTTGGCCCGCACTTGTGGATGGATACCGCGGTCGCAGAGGTTAATGCGGAATC
TGTTCGGTTGAAAAAGGGTCAGGTTATCGGTGCCCGCGCGGTGATTGACGGGCGGGGTTATGCGGCAAAT
TCAGCACTGAGCGTGGGCTTCCAGGCGTTTATTGGCCAGGAATGGCGATTGAGTCACCCGCATGGTTTAT
CATCTCCGATTATCATGGATGCCACGGTCGATCAGCAAAATGGTTATCGCTTCGTGTACAGCCTGCCGCT
CTCGCCGACCAGATTGTTAATTGAAGATACGCACTATATTGATAATGCGACATTAGATCCTGAATGCGCG
CGGCAAAATATTTGCGACTATGCCGCGCAACAGGGTTGGCAGCTTCAGACACTGCTGCGAGAAGAACAGG
GCGCCTTACCCATTACTCTGTCGGGCAATGCCGACGCATTCTGGCAGCAGCGCCCCCTGGCCTGTAGTGG
ATTACGTGCCGGTCTGTTCCATCCTACCACCGGCTATTCACTGCCGCTGGCGGTTGCCGTGGCCGACCGC
CTGAGTGCACTTGATGTCTTTACGTCGGCCTCAATTCACCATGCCATTACGCATTTTGCCCGCGAGCGCT
GGCAGCAGCAGGGCTTTTTCCGCATGCTGAATCGCATGCTGTTTTTAGCCGGACCCGCCGATTCACGCTG
GCGGGTTATGCAGCGTTTTTATGGTTTACCTGAAGATTTAATTGCCCGTTTTTATGCGGGAAAACTCACG
CTGACCGATCGGCTACGTATTCTGAGCGGCAAGCCGCCTGTTCCGGTATTAGCAGCATTGCAAGCCATTA
TGACGACTCATCGTTAAGCTTCAGANVAGGADNNNNNNAATGAGTTTTGATATTGCCAAATACCCGACCC
TGGCACTGGTCGACTCCACCCAGGAGTTACGACTGTTGCCGAAAGAGAGTTTACCGAAACTCTGCGACGA
ACTGCGCCGCTATTTACTCGACAGCGTGAGCCGTTCCAGCGGGCACTTCGCCTCCGGGCTGGGCACGGTC
GAACTGACCGTGGCGCTGCACTATGTCTACAACACCCCGTTTGACCAATTGATTTGGGATGTGGGGCATC
AGGCTTATCCGCATAAAATTTTGACCGGACGCCGCGACAAAATCGGCACCATCCGTCAGAAAGGCGGTCT
GCACCCGTTCCCGTGGCGCGGCGAAAGCGAATATGACGTATTAAGCGTCGGGCATTCATCAACCTCCATT
AGTGCCGGAATTGGTATTGCGGTTGCTGCCGAAAAAGAAGGCAAAAATCGCCGCACCGTCTGTGTCATTG
GCGATGGCGCGATTACCGCAGGCATGGCGTTTGAAGCGATGAATCACGCGGGCGATATCCGTCCTGATAT
GCTGGTGATTCTCAACGACAATGAAATGTCGATTTCCGAAAATGTCGGCGCGCTCAACAACCATCTGGCA
CAGCTGCTTTCCGGTAAGCTTTACTCTTCACTGCGCGAAGGCGGGAAAAAAGTTTTCTCTGGCGTGCCGC
CAATTAAAGAGCTGCTCAAACGCACCGAAGAACATATTAAAGGCATGGTAGTGCCTGGCACGTTGTTTGA
GGAGCTGGGCTTTAACTACATCGGCCCGGTGGACGGTCATGATGTGCTGGGGCTTATCACCACGCTAAAG
AACATGCGCGACCTGAAAGGCCCGCAGTTCCTGCATATCATGACCAAAAAAGGTCGTGGTTATGAACCGG
CAGAAAAAGACCCGATCACTTTCCATGCCGTGCCTAAATTTGATCCCTCCAGCGGTTGTTTGCCGAAAAG
TAGCGGCGGTTTGCCGAGCTATTCAAAAATCTTTGGCGACTGGTTGTGCGAAACGGCAGCGAAAGACAAC
AAGCTGATGGCGATTACTCCGGCGATGCGTGAAGGTTCCGGCATGGTCGAGTTTTCACGTAAATTCCCGG
ATCGCTACTTCGACGTGGCAATTGCCGAGCAACATGCGGTGACCTTTGCTGCGGGTCTGGCGATTGGTGG
GTACAAACCCATTGTCGCGATTTACTCCACTTTCCTGCAACGCGCCTATGATCAGGTGCTGCATGACGTG
GCGATTCAAAAGCTTCCGGTCCTGTTCGCCATCGACCGCGCGGGCATTGTTGGTGCTGACGGTCAAACCC
ATCAGGGTGCTTTTGATCTCTCTTACCTGCGCTGCATACCGGAAATGGTCATTATGACCCCGAGCGATGA
AAACGAATGTCGCCAGATGCTCTATACCGGCTATCACTATAACGATGGCCCGTCAGCGGTGCGCTACCCG
CGTGGCAACGCGGTCGGCGTGGAACTGACGCCGCTGGAAAAACTACCAATTGGCAAAGGCATTGTGAAGC
GTCGTGGCGAGAAACTGGCGATCCTTAACTTTGGTACGCTGATGCCAGAAGCGGCGAAAGTCGCCGAATC
GCTGAACGCCACGCTGGTCGATATGCGTTTTGTGAAACCGCTTGATGAAGCGTTAATTCTGGAAATGGCC
GCCAGCCATGAAGCGCTGGTCACCGTAGAAGAAAACGCCATTATGGGCGGCGCAGGCAGCGGCGTGAACG
AAGTGCTGATGGCCCATCGTAAACCAGTACCCGTGCTGAACATTGGCCTGCCGGACTTCTTTATTCCGCA
AGGAACTCAGGAAGAAATGCGCGCCGAACTCGGCCTCGATGCCGCTGGTATGGAAGCCAAAATCAAGGCC
TGGCTGGCATAAGCTTTGTGNVAGGADNNNNNNAATGAGCGCACATGCCCTGCCCAAGGCAGATCTGACC
GCCACCAGCCTGATCGTATCGGGCGGCATCATCGCCGCTTGGCTGGCCCTGCATGTGCATGCGCTGTGGT
TTCTGGACGCAGCGGCGCATCCCATCCTGGCGATCGCAAATTTCCTGGGGCTGACCTGGCTGTCGGTCGG
ATTGTTCATCATCGCGCATGACGCGATGCACGGGTCGGTGGTGCCGGGGCGTCCGCGCGCCAATGCGGCG
ATGGGCCAGCTTGTCCTGTGGCTGTATGCCGGATTTTCGTGGCGCAAGATGATCGTCAAGCACATGGCCC
ATCACCGCCATGCCGGAACCGACGACGACCCCGATTTCGACCATGGCGGCCCGGTCCGCTGGTACGCCCG
CTTCATCGGCACCTATTTCGGCTGGCGCGAGGGGCTGCTTCTGCCCGTCATCGTGACGGTCTATGCGCTG
ATCCTTGGGGATCGCTGGATGTACGTGGTATTCTGGCCGCTGCCGTCGATCCTGGCGTCGATCCAGCTGT
TCGTGTTCGGCACCTGGCTGCCGCACCGCCCCGGCCACGACGCGTTCCCGGACCGCCACAATGCGCGGTC
GTCGCGGATCAGCGACCCCGTGTCGCTGCTGACCTGTTTTCACTTTGGCGGTTATCATCACGAACACCAC
CTGCACCCGACGGTGCCGTGGTGGCGCCTGCCCAGCACCCGCACCAAGGGCGACACCGCATAAGCTTGAG
CNVAGGADNNNNNNAATGCAAACGGAACACGTCATTTTATTGAATGCACAGGGAGTTCCCACGGGTACGC
TGGAAAAGTATGCCGCACACACGGCAGACACCCGCTTACATCTCGCGTTCTCCAGTTGGCTGTTTAATGC
CAAAGGACAATTATTAGTTACCCGCCGCGCACTGAGCAAAAAAGCATGGCCTGGCGTGTGGACTAACTCG
GTTTGTGGGCACCCACAACTGGGAGAAAGCAACGAGGACGCAGTGATCCGCCGTTGCCGTTATGAGCTTG
GCGTGGAAATTACGCCTCCTGAATCTATCTATCCTGACTTTCGCTACCGCGCCACCGATCCGAGTGGCAT
TGTGGAAAATGAAGTGTGTCCGGTATTTGCCGCACGCACCACTAGTGCGTTACAGATCAATGATGATGAA
GTGATGGATTATCAATGGTGTGATTTAGCAGATGTATTACACGGTATTGATGCAACGCCGTGGGCGTTCA
GTCCGTGGATGGTGATGCAGGCGACAAATCGCGAAGCCAGAAAACGATTATCTGCATTTACCCAGCTTAA
ATAAGCTTTGCCNVAGGADNNNNNNAATGACGGTCTGCGCAAAAAAACACGTTCATCTCACTCGCGATGC
TGCGGAGCAGTTACTGGCTGATATTGATCGACGCCTTGATCAGTTATTGCCCGTGGAGGGAGAACGGGAT
GTTGTGGGTGCCGCGATGCGTGAAGGTGCGCTGGCACCGGGAAAACGTATTCGCCCCATGTTGCTGTTGC
TGACCGCCCGCGATCTGGGTTGCGCTGTCAGCCATGACGGATTACTGGATTTGGCCTGTGCGGTGGAAAT
GGTCCACGCGGCTTCGCTGATCCTTGACGATATGCCCTGCATGGACGATGCGAAGCTGCGGCGCGGACGC
CCTACCATTCATTCTCATTACGGAGAGCATGTGGCAATACTGGCGGCGGTTGCCTTGCTGAGTAAAGCCT
TTGGCGTAATTGCCGATGCAGATGGCCTCACGCCGCTGGCAAAAAATCGGGCGGTTTCTGAACTGTCAAA
CGCCATCGGCATGCAAGGATTGGTTCAGGGTCAGTTCAAGGATCTGTCTGAAGGGGATAAGCCGCGCAGC
GCTGAAGCTATTTTGATGACGAATCACTTTAAAACCAGCACGCTGTTTTGTGCCTCGATGCAGATGGCCT
CGATTGTTGCGAATGCCTCCAGCGAAGCGCGTGATTGCCTGCATCGTTTTTCACTTGATCTTGGTCAGGC
ATTTCAACTGCTGGACGATTTGACCGATGGCATGACCGACACCGGTAAGGATAGCAATCAGGACGCCGGT
AAATCGACGCTGGTCAATCTGTTAGGCCCGAGGGCGGTTGAAGAACGTCTGAGACAACATCTTCAGCTTG
CCAGTGAGCATCTCTCTGCGGCCTGCCAACACGGGCACGCCACTCAACATTTTATTCAGGCCTGGTTTGA
CAAAAAACTCGCTGCCGTCAGTTAAGCTTGCAAGAATTCAAGCTTGGAGTACGTTAATTAGTTGTCTGTT
TTAAGCCCCGTGCTCTCCGCCGGGGCTTTTTTATTAAAAACCACTCAAGTGGAAGACAAGGGACACGAA
