Features (pLannotate 1.2.2; 14 found; start..end, strand, type, name):
     26..50      +  misc_feature   RB T-DNA repeat: right border repeat from nopaline C58 T-DNA
    165..4771    +  misc_feature   pRi replicator region: replicator region from Agrobacterium plasmid pRiA 4b
   4778..4882    +  promoter       AmpR promoter: bla
   4883..5677    +  CDS            KanR: aminoglycoside phosphotransferase; aphA-3; confers resistance to kanamycin
   5848..6436    +  rep_origin     ori: high-copy-number ColE1/pMB1/pBR322/pUC origin of replication
   6572..6596    +  misc_feature   LB T-DNA repeat: left border repeat from nopaline C58 T-DNA
   6916..7842    +  CDS            crtB: CRTB_PANAN - Experimental evidence at protein level: Swiss-Prot protein existence level 1. Involved in the biosynthesis of carotenoids. Catalyzes the condensation of two molecules of geranylgeranyl diphosphate (GGPP) to give prephytoene diphosphate (PPPP) and the subsequent rearrangement of the cyclopropylcarbinyl intermediate to yield the 15-cis-phytoene isomer. From Pantoea ananas (Erwinia uredovora).
   7868..9343    +  CDS            crtI: CRTI_PANAN - Experimental evidence at protein level: Swiss-Prot protein existence level 1. Converts 15-cis-phytoene into all-trans-lycopene via the intermediary of all-trans-phytofluene, all-trans-zeta-carotene and all- trans-neurosporene, by the introduction of four double bonds. From Pantoea ananas (Erwinia uredovora).
   9369..10514   +  CDS            crtY: CRTY_PANAN - Experimental evidence at protein level: Swiss-Prot protein existence level 1. Catalyzes the double cyclization reaction which converts lycopene to beta-carotene. From Pantoea ananas (Erwinia uredovora).
  10540..11442   +  CDS            dxs (fragment): DXS_ECOLI - Also known as yajP. Experimental evidence at protein level: Swiss-Prot protein existence level 1. Catalyzes the acyloin condensation reaction between C atoms 2 and 3 of pyruvate and glyceraldehyde 3-phosphate to yield 1-deoxy-D- xylulose-5-phosphate (DXP). From Escherichia coli (strain K12).
  11415..12398   +  CDS            dxs (fragment): DXS_ECOLI - Also known as yajP. Experimental evidence at protein level: Swiss-Prot protein existence level 1. Catalyzes the acyloin condensation reaction between C atoms 2 and 3 of pyruvate and glyceraldehyde 3-phosphate to yield 1-deoxy-D- xylulose-5-phosphate (DXP). From Escherichia coli (strain K12).
  12424..13149   +  CDS            crtW: CRTW_PARSN - Protein predicted: Swiss-Prot protein existence level 4. Converts beta-carotene to canthaxanthin via echinenone. From Paracoccus sp. (strain N81106 / MBIC 01143) (Agrobacterium aurantiacum).
  13175..13720   +  CDS            idi: IDI_ECOLI - Also known as ygfV. Experimental evidence at protein level: Swiss-Prot protein existence level 1. Catalyzes the 1,3-allylic rearrangement of the homoallylic substrate isopentenyl (IPP) to its highly electrophilic allylic isomer, dimethylallyl diphosphate (DMAPP). From Escherichia coli (strain K12).
  13746..14651   +  CDS            crtE: CRTE_PANAN - Protein inferred from homology: Swiss-Prot protein existence level 3. Catalyzes the condensation of farnesyl diphosphate (FPP) and isopentenyl diphosphate (IPP) to yield geranylgeranyl diphosphate (GGPP) needed for biosynthesis of carotenoids and diterpenes. From Pantoea ananas (Erwinia uredovora).
>Addgene plasmid #153218 | pAGM37443 | addgene full sequence | sequence record 308807 | Addgene NGS Result
GTGATCCGTTTAAACTATCAGTGTTTGACAGGATATATTGGCGGGTAAACCTAAGAGAAAAGAGCGTTTA
TTAGAATAATCGGATATTTAAAAGGGCGTGAAAAGGTTTATCCGTTCGTCCATTTGTATGTGCATGCCAA
CCACAGGGTTCCCCTCGGGAGTGCCGCAAGGGTGACTTCGCCTATATTGGACGACGGCGCGCAGAGGGCG
ACCTCTTTTTGGGTTACGATTGTAGGATTATCACTAAAACAATACATGAACATATTCAAATGGCAATCTC
TCTAAGGCATTGGAAATAAATACAAATAACAGTTGGGTGGAGTTTTTCGACCTGAGGGCGTTAACCTTCT
GTTAACCTAAAAGCTCTTGCCCAAACAGCAGAATCGGCGCTAATTGCCAGCGGCGGAACTTTTCCAGTTT
CGCGAAAAATATCGCCACTGGCAAGGAATGGGTTTGAGATGGCGAAGTCTGTCCTAAAAGCAGCGCCTGT
AGTTGTAGGGTTGACGGCCTTGATGGAGCGTCATGCCGATGCCCTCTCGAGCCAACTTCAAGCACATCAT
CTTAAGGTTTTCCCGCCGCATTCCGAGAAGGGCATTCGAACATTCGGGCCATCGGAGGCGTCCAAGCTGC
TCGGCGTTGGCGAGTCATATTTACGGCAGACCGCGTCTGAGATGCCAGAGTTGAATGTTAGCATGAGCCC
GGGTGGCAGGCGAATGTTCTCAATTGAAGATATCCATGTGATTCGGAAGTATATGGATCAGGTCGGCCGC
GGGAACCGGCGCTACCTGCCACATCGTCGAGGCGGCGAGCAGCTTCAGGTTATCTCTGTGATGAATTTCA
AAGGTGGGTCGGGTAAGACCACCACCGCCGCGCATCTGGCGCAGTACCTCGCTATGCGCGGATATCGAGT
CTTGGCCATTGATCTCGATCCTCAAGCGAGCCTTTCTGCACTCTTTGGGAGCCAACCGGAAACGGACGTT
GGCCCGAACGAAACGCTCTACGGCGCTATAAGGTATGATGATGAGCAGGTGGCAATCGAACGAGTCGTCC
GAGGGACTTACATTCCCGACCTCCACCTGATTCCTGGTAACCTTGAGCTGATGGAGTTTGAACACGATAC
GCCACGCGCGCTGATGAACCGCAAAGAGGGCGACACGCTCTTTTATGGTCGCATCAGCCAAGTAATTGAA
GATATCGCGGATAACTATGACGTCGTGGTCATCGACTGCCCTCCCCAGCTTGGGTATCTCACGCTATCCG
CATTGACTGCGGCGACGTCCATTCTTGTCACGGTCCATCCGCAGATGCTGGATGTGATGTCGATGAACCA
GTTTCTGGCAATGACATCGAACCTTTTGCGTGAAATCGAGAATGCTGGCGCCAAGTTCAAGTTTAATTGG
ATGCGCTATCTGATAACCCGTTTCGAACCGAGCGACGGACCACAGAACCAAATGGTAGGTTATCTGCGGT
CGATTTTTGGCGAAAATGTCCTCAATTTTCCGATGCTTAAAACCACCGCGGTTTCGGACGCTGGCCTGAC
AAACCAGACTCTATTCGAAGTGGAGCGTGGCCTGTTCACGCGCTCGACCTATGATCGAGCCTTGGAGGCG
ATGAACGCCGTCAACGACGAGATCGAAACACTGATCAAAAAAGCATGGGGTAGGCCCACATGAGCCGGAA
GCACATCCTTGGCGTGTCAACTGACGCCCCTGAAACGTCGCCCGCCGACAATAGGACGGCAAAGAACCGC
TCCATGCCGCTCCTCGGCGTAACAAGGAAGGAGCGCGATCCGGCAACGAAGCTCACAGCGAACATTGGTA
ACGCACTGCGAGAGCAAAACGATCGTCTTAGCCGTGCCGAAGAGATCGAGCGGCGACTCGCTGAAGGTCA
GGCAGTGATAGAGTTGGATGCCTCGTCAATAGAACCGTCTTTCGTGCAGGATCGTATGCGAGGGGACATT
GACGGGCTCCTTACTTCGATCCGGGAACAAGGACAGCAAGTCCCAATCCTTGTGCGACCGCATCCGAGCC
AGCCGGGCCGATATCAGGTTGCCTTCGGCCACCGCCGGCTACGCGCCGTTTCAGAACTCGGACTTCCGGT
CAGAGCGGTCGTTCGCGAACTGACGGACGAGCAAGTGGTCGTAGCACAGGGTCAGGAAAACAATGAGCGC
GAAGATCTTACCTTCATCGAAAAGGCGCGCTTCGCACATCGCCTGAACAGGCAGTTTTCTCGAGAGATTG
TCATCGCCGCGATGTCGATCGACAAGAGCAATTTGTCCAAGATGCTTCTGCTCGTCGACGCCCTCCCCTC
TGAACTGACCGATGCTATTGGTGCCGCTCCTGGTGTTGGACGGCCGAGTTGGCAACAACTTGCCGAGCTG
ATTGAGAAAGTTTCTTCACCGGCCGACGTGGCTAAATATGCTATGTCGGAGGAAGTTCAAGCGCTGCCAT
CGGCAGAACGATTCAAGGCGGTGATCGCTAGTCTGAAGCCCAGTCGGGTTGCGCGTGGACTTCCCGAGGT
CATGGCCACCCCAGACGGCACCAGAATTGCACAGGTGACGCAGAGCAAGGCCAAACTGGAAATCACGATT
GACAGGAAGGCGACGCCCGATTTTGCGACCTTCGTGCTCGATCATGTGCCAGCGCTGTATCAAGCGTACC
ACGCTGAGAACCAACGGAAACGGGGAGAGTAAACCGCAAAAGAAAAGAGCCCCCTCAACGTCGCCGTCGC
GGAAGCCCTTCTGTCTCTCTAGCGCGAACAGAATCGCATTTCCTCGAATCCTCGTCAAGAGTTTTTAGCG
CCGTTTTGGTGAGCTGATTTCCTTTGCCTGCTGAAAGGTGAAAGATGATGCAGACAGGAAGTGTAACGAC
GCCATTCGGGCGGCGGCCAATGACGCTTGCGCTTGTGCGGCGCCAGACGGCGCTGGCCGATATCAAACAA
GGCAAGACAGCGGACAAGTGGAAGGTCTTTAGAGATGCGTCCGCGGCCATGGAACTACTTGGAATCCAGT
CCAACAGTCTTGCCGTCCTTGATGCGCTATTGAGCTTTCACCCGGAAACGGAGTTGCGTCAGGAGGCACA
GCTGATCGTGTTCCCGTCGAATGCTCAGCTTGCCCTTCGGGCGCATGGGATGGCTGGCGCGACTTTGCGT
AGGCACATCGCCATGCTCGTGGAGTCAGGCTTGATCGTCCGGAAGGATAGCGCCAACGGAAAGCGTTACG
CTCGTAAGGATGGCGCTGGTCAGATCGAGCGCGCGTTTGGCTTCGATTTGTCTCCGCTTCTCGCGCGGTC
CGAGGAGCTAGCGATGATGGCACAGCAGGTGATGGCCGATCGAGCAGCATTCAGGATGGCCAAAGAAAGT
CTGACGATTTGCCGACGGGACGTTCGGAAGCTAATTACGGCAGCTATGGAAGAGGGAGCGGAGGGCGACT
GGCAAGCTGTCGAGGAAGTCTATGTGGAACTTGTGGGTAGAATTCCACGCGCCCCGACGCTTGCTGATGT
AGAGTCAATTCTCGAAGAGATGTGGATGCTCCAGGAAGAGATAATCAACCGGTTGGAAATTAGAGACAAT
TCAGAAAATAATAGCACCAATGCTGCCCAGAGCGAGCAGCACATACAGAATTCAAAACCCGAATCCGTTA
ATGAACTTGAACCTCGCTCTGAAAAGGAGCAGGGCGCTAAGCCGAGTGAAATAGACCGGGCAAGGAGCGA
GCCGATAAAAGCGTTCCCCCTCGGGATGATCCTGAAAGCATGCCCGACCATTGGCAATTATGGGCCGAGC
GGTGCGGTTGCTAGCTGGCGTGACCTCATGTCGGCTGCGGTGGTGGTTCGGTCTATGCTGGGGGTCAGCC
CGTCGGCTTACCAAGACGCGTGTGAGGCAATGGGACCGGAGAATGCGGCAGCAGCGATGGCGTGCATTTT
GGAGCGAGCGAACTTCATCAATTCGCCCGGGGGCTATCTCCGAGATCTGACACGGCGGAGCGAGCTCGGG
AAGTTTTCACTTGGCCCGATGATAATGGCGCTCTTGAAGGCTAGCGGGCAGGGGACGTTGCGGTTTGGCT
AGAATTAGCGAGTATGGAGCAGGATGGTCTGTGGTCAGCTGACCACAGACCTAATAGGTTGAAAACATGA
GCGTTTTTTGGATGATCGACAGACCATCCGATTCCCGGAGTACCAAGCGTGCTCTGATGGGAGCGATAAC
ATTACTCAACAAGCACGAAGGCCCCATGCCGATCGTTGATCGTGAAGGAGAGCCTGCTCTACATGCGGCG
GTATTTTGCCGGCCGAGGCATGTAGTCGCGGAGCACTGCCTATTTACTGCCCTAGGCACAAACGTTGACT
CTTGGATCGAGCTGGCAGACAAAGCAATAACCCACACAGAGGACGATTAATGGCTGACGAAGAGATCCAG
AATCCGCCGGACGGTACTGCTGCTGCCGAAGTTGAGCCGGCTGCTCCTAGAGGTAGAAGAGAAAAGAAAG
CACCAGCCGAAACAGCCCGCACGGGATCGTTCAAATCCGTGAAGCCGAAAACCCGCGGCCTCAGCAACCG
AGAAAAACTGGAGAAGATCGGTCAAATCGAAGCTCAGGTCGCTGGCGGCGCAACCTTGAAGGACGCCGTT
AAGATCGTGGGTATTTCCGTTCAGACCTATTATCAATGGAAGAGAGCTGCGGTTCAACCTGTCTCACAGA
ATCCGGCCGTGTCTGTTTCAGTTGACGATGAACTCGGCGAGTTCATCCAACTCGAGGAGGAAAATCGGCG
GCTCAGAAAGCCGAGTGCGCGGAACCCCTATTTGTTTATTTTTCTAAATACATTCAAATATGTATCCGCT
CATGAGACAATAACCCTGATAAATGCTTCAATAATATTGAAAAAGGAAGAGTATGGCTAAAATGAGAATA
TCACCGGAATTGAAAAAACTGATCGAAAAATACCGCTGCGTAAAAGATACGGAAGGAATGTCTCCTGCTA
AGGTATATAAGCTGGTGGGAGAAAATGAAAACCTATATTTAAAAATGACGGACAGCCGGTATAAAGGGAC
CACCTATGATGTGGAACGGGAAAAGGACATGATGCTATGGCTGGAAGGAAAGCTGCCTGTTCCAAAGGTC
CTGCACTTTGAACGGCATGATGGCTGGAGCAATCTGCTCATGAGTGAGGCCGATGGCGTCCTTTGCTCGG
AAGAGTATGAAGATGAACAAAGCCCTGAAAAGATTATCGAGCTGTATGCGGAGTGCATCAGGCTCTTTCA
CTCCATCGACATATCGGATTGTCCCTATACGAATAGCTTAGACAGCCGCTTAGCCGAATTGGATTACTTA
CTGAATAACGATCTGGCCGATGTGGATTGCGAAAACTGGGAAGAGGACACTCCATTTAAAGATCCGCGCG
AGCTGTATGATTTTTTAAAGACGGAAAAGCCCGAAGAGGAACTTGTCTTTTCCCACGGCGACCTGGGAGA
CAGCAACATCTTTGTGAAAGATGGCAAAGTAAGTGGCTTTATTGATCTTGGGAGAAGCGGCAGGGCGGAC
AAGTGGTATGACATTGCCTTCTGCGTCCGGTCGCTCAGGGAGGATATCGGGGAAGAACAGTATGTCGAGC
TATTTTTTGACTTACTGGGGATCAAGCCTGATTGGGAGAAAATAAAATATTATATTTTACTGGATGAATT
GTTTTAGCTGTCAGACCAAGTTTACTCATATATACTTTAGATTGATTTAAAACTTCATTTTTAATTTAAA
AGGATCTAGGTGAAGATCCTTTTTGATAATCTCATGACCAAAATCCCTTAACGTGAGTTTTCGTTCCACT
GAGCGTCAGACCCCGTAGAAAAGATCAAAGGATCTTCTTGAGATCCTTTTTTTCTGCGCGTAATCTGCTG
CTTGCAAACAAAAAAACCACCGCTACCAGCGGTGGTTTGTTTGCCGGATCAAGAGCTACCAACTCTTTTT
CCGAAGGTAACTGGCTTCAGCAGAGCGCAGATACCAAATACTGTTCTTCTAGTGTAGCCGTAGTTAGGCC
ACCACTTCAAGAACTCTGTAGCACCGCCTACATACCTCGCTCTGCTAATCCTGTTACCAGTGGCTGCTGC
CAGTGGCGATAAGTCGTGTCTTACCGGGTTGGACTCAAGACGATAGTTACCGGATAAGGCGCAGCGGTCG
GGCTGAACGGGGGGTTCGTGCACACAGCCCAGCTTGGAGCGAACGACCTACACCGAACTGAGATACCTAC
AGCGTGAGCTATGAGAAAGCGCCACGCTTCCCGAAGGGAGAAAGGCGGACAGGTATCCGGTAAGCGGCAG
GGTCGGAACAGGAGAGCGCACGAGGGAGCTTCCAGGGGGAAACGCCTGGTATCTTTATAGTCCTGTCGGG
TTTCGCCACCTCTGACTTGAGCGTCGATTTTTGTGATGCTCGTCAGGGGGGCGGAGCCTATGGAAAAACG
CCAGCAACGCGGCCTTTTTACGGTTCCTGCTCGGATCTGTTGGACCGGACAGTAGTCATGGTTGATGGGC
TGCCTGTATCGAGTGGTGATTTTGTGCCGAGCTGCCGGTCGGGGAGCTGTTGGCTGGCTGGTGGCAGGAT
ATATTGTGGTGTAAACAAATTGACGCTTAGACAACTTAATAACACATTGCGGACGTTTTTAATGTACTGG
GGTTGAACACTCTGTGCCTTGTCTTCCAGTGGTATGGGGTACCGCACGGTCTGCCAATCCGACGGAGGTT
TATGAATTTTCCACCTTTTCCACAAGCTCAACTAGTATTAACGATGTGGATTTAGCAAAAAAAACCTGTA
ACCCTAAATGTAAAATAACGGGTAAGCCTGCCAACCATGTTATGGCAGATTAAGCGTCTTTTTGAAGGGC
ACCGCATCTTTCGCGTTGCCGTAAATGTATCCGTTTAGCAATAAGGAAATTCTTAATGAATAATCCGTCG
TTACTCAATCATGCGGTCGAAACGATGGCAGTTGGCTCGAAAAGTTTTGCGACAGCCTCAAAGTTATTTG
ATGCAAAAACCCGGCGCAGCGTACTGATGCTCTACGCCTGGTGCCGCCATTGTGACGATGTTATTGACGA
TCAGACGCTGGGCTTTCAGGCCCGGCAGCCTGCCTTACAAACGCCCGAACAACGTCTGATGCAACTTGAG
ATGAAAACGCGCCAGGCCTATGCAGGATCGCAGATGCACGAACCGGCGTTTGCGGCTTTTCGGGAAGTGG
CTATGGCTCATGATATCGCCCCGGCTTACGCGTTTGATCATCTGGAAGGCTTCGCCATGGATGTACGCGA
AGCGCAATACAGCCAACTGGATGATACGCTGCGCTATTGCTATCACGTTGCAGGCGTTGTCGGCTTGATG
ATGGCGCAAATCATGGGCGTGCGGGATAACGCCACGCTGGACCGCGCCTGTGACCTTGGGCTGGCATTTC
AGTTGACCAATATTGCTCGCGATATTGTGGACGATGCGCATGCGGGCCGCTGTTATCTGCCGGCAAGCTG
GCTGGAGCATGAAGGTCTGAACAAAGAGAATTATGCGGCACCTGAAAACCGTCAGGCGCTGAGCCGTATC
GCCCGTCGTTTGGTGCAGGAAGCAGAACCTTACTATTTGTCTGCCACAGCCGGCCTGGCAGGGTTGCCCC
TGCGTTCCGCCTGGGCAATCGCTACGGCGAAGCAGGTTTACCGGAAAATAGGTGTCAAAGTTGAACAGGC
CGGTCAGCAAGCCTGGGATCAGCGGCAGTCAACGACCACGCCCGAAAAATTAACGCTGCTGCTGGCCGCC
TCTGGTCAGGCCCTTACTTCCCGGATGCGGGCTCATCCTCCCCGCCCTGCGCATCTCTGGCAGCGCCCGC
TCTAGGCTTACTATAAGGATGTTTGCAATGAAACCAACTACGGTAATTGGTGCAGGCTTCGGTGGCCTGG
CACTGGCAATTCGTCTACAAGCTGCGGGGATCCCCGTCTTACTGCTTGAACAACGTGATAAACCCGGCGG
TCGGGCTTATGTCTACGAGGATCAGGGGTTTACCTTTGATGCAGGCCCGACGGTTATCACCGATCCCAGT
GCCATTGAAGAACTGTTTGCACTGGCAGGAAAACAGTTAAAAGAGTATGTCGAACTGCTGCCGGTTACGC
CGTTTTACCGCCTGTGTTGGGAGTCAGGGAAGGTCTTTAATTACGATAACGATCAAACCCGGCTCGAAGC
GCAGATTCAGCAGTTTAATCCCCGCGATGTCGAAGGTTATCGTCAGTTTCTGGACTATTCACGCGCGGTG
TTTAAAGAAGGCTATCTAAAGCTCGGTACTGTCCCTTTTTTATCGTTCAGAGACATGCTTCGCGCCGCAC
CTCAACTGGCGAAACTGCAGGCATGGAGAAGCGTTTACAGTAAGGTTGCCAGTTACATCGAAGATGAACA
TCTGCGCCAGGCGTTTTCTTTCCACTCGCTGTTGGTGGGCGGCAATCCCTTCGCCACCTCATCCATTTAT
ACGTTGATACACGCGCTGGAGCGTGAGTGGGGCGTCTGGTTTCCGCGTGGCGGCACCGGCGCATTAGTTC
AGGGGATGATAAAGCTGTTTCAGGATCTGGGTGGCGAAGTCGTGTTAAACGCCAGAGTCAGCCATATGGA
AACGACAGGAAACAAGATTGAAGCCGTGCATTTAGAGGACGGTCGCAGGTTCCTGACGCAAGCCGTCGCG
TCAAATGCAGATGTGGTTCATACCTATCGCGACCTGTTAAGCCAGCACCCTGCCGCGGTTAAGCAGTCCA
ACAAACTGCAGACTAAGCGCATGAGTAACTCTCTGTTTGTGCTCTATTTTGGTTTGAATCACCATCATGA
TCAGCTCGCGCATCACACGGTTTGTTTCGGCCCGCGTTACCGCGAGCTGATTGACGAAATTTTTAATCAT
GATGGCCTCGCAGAGGACTTCTCACTTTATCTGCACGCGCCCTGTGTCACGGATTCGTCACTGGCGCCTG
AAGGTTGCGGCAGTTACTATGTGTTGGCGCCGGTGCCGCATTTAGGCACCGCGAACCTCGACTGGACGGT
TGAGGGGCCAAAACTACGCGACCGTATTTTTGCGTACCTTGAGCAGCATTACATGCCTGGCTTACGGAGT
CAGCTGGTCACGCACCGGATGTTTACGCCGTTTGATTTTCGCGACCAGCTTAATGCCTATCATGGCTCAG
CCTTTTCTGTGGAGCCCGTTCTTACCCAGAGCGCCTGGTTTCGGCCGCATAACCGCGATAAAACCATTAC
TAATCTCTACCTGGTCGGCGCAGGCACGCATCCCGGCGCAGGCATTCCTGGCGTCATCGGCTCGGCAAAA
GCGACAGCAGGTTTGATGCTGGAGGATCTGATATGAGCTTTTACCCAGGAGACAGAGAATGCAACCGCAT
TATGATCTGATTCTCGTGGGGGCTGGACTCGCGAATGGCCTTATCGCCCTGCGACTTCAGCAGCAGCAAC
CTGATATGCGTATTTTGCTTATCGACGCCGCACCCCAGGCGGGCGGGAATCATACGTGGTCATTTCACCA
CGATGATTTGACTGAGAGCCAACATCGTTGGATAGCTCCGCTGGTGGTTCATCACTGGCCCGACTATCAG
GTACGCTTTCCCACACGCCGTCGTAAGCTGAACAGCGGCTACTTTTGTATTACTTCTCAGCGTTTCGCTG
AGGTTTTACAGCGACAGTTTGGCCCGCACTTGTGGATGGATACCGCGGTCGCAGAGGTTAATGCGGAATC
TGTTCGGTTGAAAAAGGGTCAGGTTATCGGTGCCCGCGCGGTGATTGACGGGCGGGGTTATGCGGCAAAT
TCAGCACTGAGCGTGGGCTTCCAGGCGTTTATTGGCCAGGAATGGCGATTGAGTCACCCGCATGGTTTAT
CATCTCCGATTATCATGGATGCCACGGTCGATCAGCAAAATGGTTATCGCTTCGTGTACAGCCTGCCGCT
CTCGCCGACCAGATTGTTAATTGAAGATACGCACTATATTGATAATGCGACATTAGATCCTGAATGCGCG
CGGCAAAATATTTGCGACTATGCCGCGCAACAGGGTTGGCAGCTTCAGACACTGCTGCGAGAAGAACAGG
GCGCCTTACCCATTACTCTGTCGGGCAATGCCGACGCATTCTGGCAGCAGCGCCCCCTGGCCTGTAGTGG
ATTACGTGCCGGTCTGTTCCATCCTACCACCGGCTATTCACTGCCGCTGGCGGTTGCCGTGGCCGACCGC
CTGAGTGCACTTGATGTCTTTACGTCGGCCTCAATTCACCATGCCATTACGCATTTTGCCCGCGAGCGCT
GGCAGCAGCAGGGCTTTTTCCGCATGCTGAATCGCATGCTGTTTTTAGCCGGACCCGCCGATTCACGCTG
GCGGGTTATGCAGCGTTTTTATGGTTTACCTGAAGATTTAATTGCCCGTTTTTATGCGGGAAAACTCACG
CTGACCGATCGGCTACGTATTCTGAGCGGCAAGCCGCCTGTTCCGGTATTAGCAGCATTGCAAGCCATTA
TGACGACTCATCGTTAAGCTTCAGAGGAGGAATTAAGTAATGAGTTTTGATATTGCCAAATACCCGACCC
TGGCACTGGTCGACTCCACCCAGGAGTTACGACTGTTGCCGAAAGAGAGTTTACCGAAACTCTGCGACGA
ACTGCGCCGCTATTTACTCGACAGCGTGAGCCGTTCCAGCGGGCACTTCGCCTCCGGGCTGGGCACGGTC
GAACTGACCGTGGCGCTGCACTATGTCTACAACACCCCGTTTGACCAATTGATTTGGGATGTGGGGCATC
AGGCTTATCCGCATAAAATTTTGACCGGACGCCGCGACAAAATCGGCACCATCCGTCAGAAAGGCGGTCT
GCACCCGTTCCCGTGGCGCGGCGAAAGCGAATATGACGTATTAAGCGTCGGGCATTCATCAACCTCCATT
AGTGCCGGAATTGGTATTGCGGTTGCTGCCGAAAAAGAAGGCAAAAATCGCCGCACCGTCTGTGTCATTG
GCGATGGCGCGATTACCGCAGGCATGGCGTTTGAAGCGATGAATCACGCGGGCGATATCCGTCCTGATAT
GCTGGTGATTCTCAACGACAATGAAATGTCGATTTCCGAAAATGTCGGCGCGCTCAACAACCATCTGGCA
CAGCTGCTTTCCGGTAAGCTTTACTCTTCACTGCGCGAAGGCGGGAAAAAAGTTTTCTCTGGCGTGCCGC
CAATTAAAGAGCTGCTCAAACGCACCGAAGAACATATTAAAGGCATGGTAGTGCCTGGCACGTTGTTTGA
GGAGCTGGGCTTTAACTACATCGGCCCGGTGGACGGTCATGATGTGCTGGGGCTTATCACCACGCTAAAG
AACATGCGCGACCTGAAAGGCCCGCAGTTCCTGCATATCATGACCAAAAAAGGTCGTGGTTATGAACCGG
CAGAAAAAGACCCGATCACTTTCCATGCCGTGCTAAATTTGATCCCTCCAGCGGTTGTTTGCCGAAAAGT
AGCGGCGGTTTGCCGAGCTATTCAAAAATCTTTGGCGACTGGTTGTGCGAAACGGCAGCGAAAGACAACA
AGCTGATGGCGATTACTCCGGCGATGCGTGAAGGTTCCGGCATGGTCGAGTTTTCACGTAAATTCCCGGA
TCGCTACTTCGACGTGGCAATTGCCGAGCAACATGCGGTGACCTTTGCTGCGGGTCTGGCGATTGGTGGG
TACAAACCCATTGTCGCGATTTACTCCACTTTCCTGCAACGCGCCTATGATCAGGTGCTGCATGACGTGG
CGATTCAAAAGCTTCCGGTCCTGTTCGCCATCGACCGCGCGGGCATTGTTGGTGCTGACGGTCAAACCCA
TCAGGGTGCTTTTGATCTCTCTTACCTGCGCTGCATACCGGAAATGGTCATTATGACCCCGAGCGATGAA
AACGAATGTCGCCAGATGCTCTATACCGGCTATCACTATAACGATGGCCCGTCAGCGGTGCGCTACCCGC
GTGGCAACGCGGTCGGCGTGGAACTGACGCCGCTGGAAAAACTACCAATTGGCAAAGGCATTGTGAAGCG
TCGTGGCGAGAAACTGGCGATCCTTAACTTTGGTACGCTGATGCCAGAAGCGGCGAAAGTCGCCGAATCG
CTGAACGCCACGCTGGTCGATATGCGTTTTGTGAAACCGCTTGATGAAGCGTTAATTCTGGAAATGGCCG
CCAGCCATGAAGCGCTGGTCACCGTAGAAGAAAACGCCATTATGGGCGGCGCAGGCAGCGGCGTGAACGA
AGTGCTGATGGCCCATCGTAAACCAGTACCCGTGCTGAACATTGGCCTGCCGGACTTCTTTATTCCGCAA
GGAACTCAGGAAGAAATGCGCGCCGAACTCGGCCTCGATGCCGCTGGTATGGAAGCCAAAATCAAGGCCT
GGCTGGCATAAGCTTTGTGTGAGGAGATGTCGAATGAGCGCACATGCCCTGCCCAAGGCAGATCTGACCG
CCACCAGCCTGATCGTATCGGGCGGCATCATCGCCGCTTGGCTGGCCCTGCATGTGCATGCGCTGTGGTT
TCTGGACGCAGCGGCGCATCCCATCCTGGCGATCGCAAATTTCCTGGGGCTGACCTGGCTGTCGGTCGGA
TTGTTCATCATCGCGCATGACGCGATGCACGGGTCGGTGGTGCCGGGGCGTCCGCGCGCCAATGCGGCGA
TGGGCCAGCTTGTCCTGTGGCTGTATGCCGGATTTTCGTGGCGCAAGATGATCGTCAAGCACATGGCCCA
TCACCGCCATGCCGGAACCGACGACGACCCCGATTTCGACCATGGCGGCCCGGTCCGCTGGTACGCCCGC
TTCATCGGCACCTATTTCGGCTGGCGCGAGGGGCTGCTTCTGCCCGTCATCGTGACGGTCTATGCGCTGA
TCCTTGGGGATCGCTGGATGTACGTGGTATTCTGGCCGCTGCCGTCGATCCTGGCGTCGATCCAGCTGTT
CGTGTTCGGCACCTGGCTGCCGCACCGCCCCGGCCACGACGCGTTCCCGGACCGCCACAATGCGCGGTCG
TCGCGGATCAGCGACCCCGTGTCGCTGCTGACCTGTTTTCACTTTGGCGGTTATCATCACGAACACCACC
TGCACCCGACGGTGCCGTGGTGGCGCCTGCCCAGCACCCGCACCAAGGGCGACACCGCATAAGCTTGAGC
TGAGGAGATTTTGAATGCAAACGGAACACGTCATTTTATTGAATGCACAGGGAGTTCCCACGGGTACGCT
GGAAAAGTATGCCGCACACACGGCAGACACCCGCTTACATCTCGCGTTCTCCAGTTGGCTGTTTAATGCC
AAAGGACAATTATTAGTTACCCGCCGCGCACTGAGCAAAAAAGCATGGCCTGGCGTGTGGACTAACTCGG
TTTGTGGGCACCCACAACTGGGAGAAAGCAACGAGGACGCAGTGATCCGCCGTTGCCGTTATGAGCTTGG
CGTGGAAATTACGCCTCCTGAATCTATCTATCCTGACTTTCGCTACCGCGCCACCGATCCGAGTGGCATT
GTGGAAAATGAAGTGTGTCCGGTATTTGCCGCACGCACCACTAGTGCGTTACAGATCAATGATGATGAAG
TGATGGATTATCAATGGTGTGATTTAGCAGATGTATTACACGGTATTGATGCAACGCCGTGGGCGTTCAG
TCCGTGGATGGTGATGCAGGCGACAAATCGCGAAGCCAGAAAACGATTATCTGCATTTACCCAGCTTAAA
TAAGCTTTGCCTCAGGATTTTTGAAATGACGGTCTGCGCAAAAAAACACGTTCATCTCACTCGCGATGCT
GCGGAGCAGTTACTGGCTGATATTGATCGACGCCTTGATCAGTTATTGCCCGTGGAGGGAGAACGGGATG
TTGTGGGTGCCGCGATGCGTGAAGGTGCGCTGGCACCGGGAAAACGTATTCGCCCCATGTTGCTGTTGCT
GACCGCCCGCGATCTGGGTTGCGCTGTCAGCCATGACGGATTACTGGATTTGGCCTGTGCGGTGGAAATG
GTCCACGCGGCTTCGCTGATCCTTGACGATATGCCCTGCATGGACGATGCGAAGCTGCGGCGCGGACGCC
CTACCATTCATTCTCATTACGGAGAGCATGTGGCAATACTGGCGGCGGTTGCCTTGCTGAGTAAAGCCTT
TGGCGTAATTGCCGATGCAGATGGCCTCACGCCGCTGGCAAAAAATCGGGCGGTTTCTGAACTGTCAAAC
GCCATCGGCATGCAAGGATTGGTTCAGGGTCAGTTCAAGGATCTGTCTGAAGGGGATAAGCCGCGCAGCG
CTGAAGCTATTTTGATGACGAATCACTTTAAAACCAGCACGCTGTTTTGTGCCTCGATGCAGATGGCCTC
GATTGTTGCGAATGCCTCCAGCGAAGCGCGTGATTGCCTGCATCGTTTTTCACTTGATCTTGGTCAGGCA
TTTCAACTGCTGGACGATTTGACCGATGGCATGACCGACACCGGTAAGGATAGCAATCAGGACGCCGGTA
AATCGACGCTGGTCAATCTGTTAGGCCCGAGGGCGGTTGAAGAACGTCTGAGACAACATCTTCAGCTTGC
CAGTGAGCATCTCTCTGCGGCCTGCCAACACGGGCACGCCACTCAACATTTTATTCAGGCCTGGTTTGAC
AAAAAACTCGCTGCCGTCAGTTAAGCTTGCAAGAATTCAAGCTTGGAGTACGTTAATTAGTTGTCTGTTT
TAAGCCCCGTGCTCTCCGCCGGGGCTTTTTTATTAAAAACCACTCAAGTGGAAGACAAGGGACACGAA
